Addgene plasmid #51878: FCER1a-bio-His
Purpose: Expresses full-length High affinity immunoglobulin epsilon receptor subunit alpha ectodomain in mammalian cells. C-terminal rat Cd4d3+4 tag, biotinylation sequence and His tag.
Depositing lab: Gavin Wright. Depositing organization: Wellcome Sanger Institute. Publication: A human platelet receptor protein microarray identifies FcepsilonR1alpha as an activating PEAR1 ligand. Sun Y, Vandenbriele C, Kauskot A, Verhamme P, Hoylaerts MF, Wright GJ. Mol Cell Proteomics. 2015 Feb 23. pii: mcp.M114.046946. 10.1074/mcp.M114.046946 PubMed 25713122.
Backbone
  Vector backbone: pTT3
  Backbone manufacturer: Yves Durocher, NRC
  Backbone size w/o insert (bp): 6618
  Total vector size (bp): 7241
  Modifications to backbone: Rat CD4 d3+4, enzymatic biotinylation sequence, linker and His tag (CD4d3+4-BioLHis).
  Vector type: Mammalian Expression
Growth in bacteria
  Bacterial resistance: Ampicillin, 100 μg/mL
  Growth temperature: 37°C
  Growth strain: Top10
  Copy number: High Copy
Gene/Insert
  Gene/Insert name: FCER1a (alt name: High affinity immunoglobulin epsilon receptor subunit alpha)
  Species: H. sapiens (human)
  Insert size (bp): 623
  Entrez Gene: FCER1A (a.k.a. FCE1A, FCERIA, FcERI)
  Promoter: CMV
  Tag / fusion protein: rat CD4 d3+4 (C terminal on backbone); enzymatic biotinylation sequence (C terminal on backbone); His tag (C terminal on backbone)
  Cloning method: Restriction Enzyme; 5′ cloning site NotI (not destroyed); 3′ cloning site AscI (not destroyed)
  Sequencing primers: 5′ CMV-fwd
Resource information
  A portion of this plasmid was derived from a plasmid made by: Insert was chemically synthesised.
Terms and licenses: Academic/Nonprofit Terms; Industry Terms: Not Available to Industry
Depositor comments: Article ref 64
How to cite: FCER1a-bio-His was a gift from Gavin Wright (Addgene plasmid # 51878 ; http://n2t.net/addgene:51878 ; RRID:Addgene_51878)
