[The description below was written by a language model from this plasmid's Addgene catalogue record and the feature table of its GenBank file.]
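Description:
FCER1a-bio-His is a mammalian expression plasmid built on the pTT3 backbone for producing the soluble extracellular region of human FCER1A, the alpha subunit of the high-affinity IgE receptor. The chemically synthesised ectodomain insert (about 0.6 kb) sits between retained NotI and AscI sites, so it reads in frame into a tag cassette carried by the modified backbone: rat CD4 domains 3 and 4, an enzymatic biotinylation sequence, a linker and a 6xHis tag, all at the C-terminus. Transcription is driven by the human CMV immediate-early enhancer and promoter. A Kozak consensus lies just upstream of the start of the coding region, and a primer site annotated as lying in a synthetic intron sits between the promoter and that point. A rabbit beta-globin polyadenylation signal follows the His tag. Because the circular map is numbered so that the open reading frame runs across the origin, the feature table annotates only the His tag; the ectodomain, CD4 and biotinylation segments are not individually marked. A stretch of roughly 2 kb downstream of the poly(A) signal also carries no annotation, so its content cannot be stated from the record.

In bacteria the 7.2 kb plasmid replicates at high copy from a ColE1/pUC-type origin and is selected with ampicillin through the bla gene; residual lac promoter/operator sequence from the cloning vector is also present. No mammalian selection marker is annotated, which fits use by transient transfection. The tags allow purification through the His tag and, once the protein is biotinylated, oriented capture on streptavidin surfaces, while the CD4 domains provide a common tag on the recombinant protein. The associated publication used such proteins in a human platelet receptor protein microarray, which identified this receptor subunit as an activating ligand of PEAR1.
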