LOCUS       Exported 7241 bp ds-DNA circular SYN 13-MAY-2021
DEFINITION  Expresses full-length High affinity immunoglobulin epsilon receptor
            subunit alpha ectodomain in mammalian cells. C-terminal rat Cd4d3+4
            tag, biotinylation sequence and His tag..
ACCESSION   .
VERSION     .
KEYWORDS    FCER1a-bio-His
SOURCE      synthetic DNA construct
  ORGANISM  synthetic DNA construct
REFERENCE   1 (bases 1 to 7241)
  AUTHORS   Sun Y, Vandenbriele C, Kauskot A, Verhamme P, Hoylaerts MF, Wright
            GJ
  TITLE     A human platelet receptor protein microarray identifies
            FcepsilonR1alpha as an activating PEAR1 ligand.
  JOURNAL   Mol Cell Proteomics. 2015 Feb 23. pii: mcp.M114.046946.
  PUBMED    25713122
REFERENCE   2 (bases 1 to 7241)
  AUTHORS   .
  TITLE     Direct Submission
  JOURNAL   Exported May 13, 2021 from SnapGene Server 1.1.58
            http://www.snapgene.com
FEATURES             Location/Qualifiers
     source          1..7241
                     /organism="synthetic DNA construct"
                     /mol_type="other DNA"
     CDS             644..661
                     /codon_start=1
                     /product="6xHis affinity tag"
                     /label=6xHis
                     /translation="HHHHHH"
     polyA_signal    713..768
                     /label=-beta-globin poly(A) signal
                     /note="rabbit beta-globin polyadenylation signal (Gil and
                     Proudfoot, 1987)"
     primer_bind     complement(767..786)
                     /label=rbglobpA-R
                     /note="Rabbit beta-globin polyA, reverse primer. Also
                     called rb-glob-pA-term-R"
     primer_bind     complement(3004..3022)
                     /label=pBRforEco
                     /note="pBR322 vectors, upsteam of EcoRI site, forward
                     primer"
     promoter        3090..3194
                     /gene="bla"
                     /label=AmpR promoter
     CDS             3195..4055
                     /codon_start=1
                     /gene="bla"
                     /product="beta-lactamase"
                     /label=AmpR
                     /note="confers resistance to ampicillin, carbenicillin, and
                     related antibiotics"
                     /translation="MSIQHFRVALIPFFAAFCLPVFAHPETLVKVKDAEDQLGARVGYI
                     ELDLNSGKILESFRPEERFPMMSTFKVLLCGAVLSRVDAGQEQLGRRIHYSQNDLVEYS
                     PVTEKHLTDGMTVRELCSAAITMSDNTAANLLLTTIGGPKELTAFLHNMGDHVTRLDRW
                     EPELNEAIPNDERDTTMPAAMATTLRKLLTGELLTLASRQQLIDWMEADKVAGPLLRSA
                     LPAGWFIADKSGAGERGSRGIIAALGPDGKPSRIVVIYTTGSQATMDERNRQIAEIGAS
                     LIKHW"
     primer_bind     complement(3413..3432)
                     /label=Amp-R
                     /note="Ampicillin resistance gene, reverse primer"
     rep_origin      4226..4814
                     /direction=RIGHT
                     /label=ori
                     /note="high-copy-number ColE1/pMB1/pBR322/pUC origin of
                     replication"
     primer_bind     4715..4734
                     /label=pBR322ori-F
                     /note="pBR322 origin, forward primer"
     primer_bind     4968..4985
                     /label=L4440
                     /note="L4440 vector, forward primer"
     protein_bind    5102..5123
                     /label=CAP binding site
                     /bound_moiety="E. coli catabolite activator protein"
                     /note="CAP binding activates transcription in the presence
                     of cAMP."
     promoter        5138..5168
                     /label=lac promoter
                     /note="promoter for the E. coli lac operon"
     protein_bind    5176..5192
                     /label=lac operator
                     /bound_moiety="lac repressor encoded by lacI"
                     /note="The lac repressor binds to the lac operator to
                     inhibit transcription in E. coli. This inhibition can be
                     relieved by adding lactose or
                     isopropyl-beta-D-thiogalactopyranoside (IPTG)."
     primer_bind     5181..5203
                     /label=M13/pUC Reverse
                     /note="In lacZ gene"
     primer_bind     5200..5216
                     /label=M13 rev
                     /note="common sequencing primer, one of multiple similar
                     variants"
     primer_bind     5200..5216
                     /label=M13 Reverse
                     /note="In lacZ gene. Also called M13-rev"
     enhancer        5487..5866
                     /label=CMV enhancer
                     /note="human cytomegalovirus immediate early enhancer"
     promoter        5867..6070
                     /label=CMV promoter
                     /note="human cytomegalovirus (CMV) immediate early
                     promoter"
     primer_bind     6021..6041
                     /label=CMV-F
                     /note="Human CMV immediate early promoter, forward primer"
     primer_bind     6067..6091
                     /label=LNCX
                     /note="Human CMV promoter, forward primer"
     primer_bind     6572..6591
                     /label=pMT2-F
                     /note="Synthetic intron, forward primer"
     regulatory      6625..6634
                     /regulatory_class="other"
                     /note="vertebrate consensus sequence for strong initiation
                     of translation (Kozak, 1987)"
ORIGIN
        1 gtcgacctcc atcacggcct ataagagtga gggggagtca gcggagttct ccttcccact
       61 caaccttgga gaggaaagcc tgcagggaga gttgagatgg aaggcagaga aggctccttc
      121 ttcccagtcc tggatcacct tctccctaaa gaaccaaaag gtgtctgtgc agaagtctac
      181 tagcaacccc aagttccagc tgtccgaaac gctcccactc acccttcaga taccccaggt
      241 ctcccttcag tttgctggtt ctggcaacct gaccctgact ctggacagag ggatactgta
      301 tcaggaagtg aacctggtgg tgatgaaagt gactcagccc gacagcaaca ctttgacctg
      361 tgaggtgatg ggacccacct cacccaagat gagactgatc ttgaagcagg agaatcagga
      421 ggccagggtc tccaggcagg agaaagtgat tcaagtgcag gcccctgaag caggggtgtg
      481 gcaatgtcta ctgagtgaag gtgaagaggt caagatggac tccaagatcc aggttttatc
      541 caaagggttg aattccggca gcctgcacca catcctggac gcccagaaga tgctgtggaa
      601 ccacagggac aggaacctgc ctcctctggc ccctctgggc ccccaccacc atcaccacca
      661 ttgagtctag acacgtgatt aattaaggat cccccgacct cgacctctgg ctaataaagg
      721 aaatttattt tcattgcaat agtgtgttgg aattttttgt gtctctcact cggaaggaca
      781 tatgggaggg caaatcattt ggtcgagatc cctcggagat ctctagctag aggatcgatc
      841 cccgccccgg acgaactaaa cctgactacg acatctctgc cccttcttcg cggggcagtg
      901 catgtaatcc cttcagttgg ttggtacaac ttgccaactg ggccctgttc cacatgtgac
      961 acgggggggg accaaacaca aaggggttct ctgactgtag ttgacatcct tataaatgga
     1021 tgtgcacatt tgccaacact gagtggcttt catcctggag cagactttgc agtctgtgga
     1081 ctgcaacaca acattgcctt tatgtgtaac tcttggctga agctcttaca ccaatgctgg
     1141 gggacatgta cctcccaggg gcccaggaag actacgggag gctacaccaa cgtcaatcag
     1201 aggggcctgt gtagctaccg ataagcggac cctcaagagg gcattagcaa tagtgtttat
     1261 aaggccccct tgttaaccct aaacgggtag catatgcttc ccgggtagta gtatatacta
     1321 tccagactaa ccctaattca atagcatatg ttacccaacg ggaagcatat gctatcgaat
     1381 tagggttagt aaaagggtcc taaggaacag cgatatctcc caccccatga gctgtcacgg
     1441 ttttatttac atggggtcag gattccacga gggtagtgaa ccattttagt cacaagggca
     1501 gtggctgaag atcaaggagc gggcagtgaa ctctcctgaa tcttcgcctg cttcttcatt
     1561 ctccttcgtt tagctaatag aataactgct gagttgtgaa cagtaaggtg tatgtgaggt
     1621 gctcgaaaac aaggtttcag gtgacgcccc cagaataaaa tttggacggg gggttcagtg
     1681 gtggcattgt gctatgacac caatataacc ctcacaaacc ccttgggcaa taaatactag
     1741 tgtaggaatg aaacattctg aatatcttta acaatagaaa tccatggggt ggggacaagc
     1801 cgtaaagact ggatgtccat ctcacacgaa tttatggcta tgggcaacac ataatcctag
     1861 tgcaatatga tactggggtt attaagatgt gtcccaggca gggaccaaga caggtgaacc
     1921 atgttgttac actctatttg taacaagggg aaagagagtg gacgccgaca gcagcggact
     1981 ccactggttg tctctaacac ccccgaaaat taaacggggc tccacgccaa tggggcccat
     2041 aaacaaagac aagtggccac tctttttttt gaaattgtgg agtgggggca cgcgtcagcc
     2101 cccacacgcc gccctgcggt tttggactgt aaaataaggg tgtaataact tggctgattg
     2161 taaccccgct aaccactgcg gtcaaaccac ttgcccacaa aaccactaat ggcaccccgg
     2221 ggaatacctg cataagtagg tgggcgggcc aagatagggg cgcgattgct gcgatctgga
     2281 ggacaaatta cacacacttg cgcctgagcg ccaagcacag ggttgttggt cctcatattc
     2341 acgaggtcgc tgagagcacg gtgggctaat gttgccatgg gtagcatata ctacccaaat
     2401 atctggatag catatgctat cctaatctat atctgggtag cataggctat cctaatctat
     2461 atctgggtag catatgctat cctaatctat atctgggtag tatatgctat cctaatttat
     2521 atctgggtag cataggctat cctaatctat atctgggtag catatgctat cctaatctat
     2581 atctgggtag tatatgctat cctaatctgt atccgggtag catatgctat cctaatagag
     2641 attagggtag tatatgctat cctaatttat atctgggtag catatactac ccaaatatct
     2701 ggatagcata tgctatccta atctatatct gggtagcata tgctatccta atctatatct
     2761 gggtagcata ggctatccta atctatatct gggtagcata tgctatccta atctatatct
     2821 gggtagtata tgctatccta atttatatct gggtagcata ggctatccta atctatatct
     2881 gggtagcata tgctatccta atctatatct gggtagtata tgctatccta atctgtatcc
     2941 gggtagcata tgctatcctc atgataagct gtcaaacatg agaattttct tgaagacgaa
     3001 agggcctcgt gatacgccta tttttatagg ttaatgtcat gataataatg gtttcttaga
     3061 cgtcaggtgg cacttttcgg ggaaatgtgc gcggaacccc tatttgttta tttttctaaa
     3121 tacattcaaa tatgtatccg ctcatgagac aataaccctg ataaatgctt caataatatt
     3181 gaaaaaggaa gagtatgagt attcaacatt tccgtgtcgc ccttattccc ttttttgcgg
     3241 cattttgcct tcctgttttt gctcacccag aaacgctggt gaaagtaaaa gatgctgaag
     3301 atcagttggg tgcacgagtg ggttacatcg aactggatct caacagcggt aagatccttg
     3361 agagttttcg ccccgaagaa cgttttccaa tgatgagcac ttttaaagtt ctgctatgtg
     3421 gcgcggtatt atcccgtgtt gacgccgggc aagagcaact cggtcgccgc atacactatt
     3481 ctcagaatga cttggttgag tactcaccag tcacagaaaa gcatcttacg gatggcatga
     3541 cagtaagaga attatgcagt gctgccataa ccatgagtga taacactgcg gccaacttac
     3601 ttctgacaac gatcggagga ccgaaggagc taaccgcttt tttgcacaac atgggggatc
     3661 atgtaactcg ccttgatcgt tgggaaccgg agctgaatga agccatacca aacgacgagc
     3721 gtgacaccac gatgcctgca gcaatggcaa caacgttgcg caaactatta actggcgaac
     3781 tacttactct agcttcccgg caacaattaa tagactggat ggaggcggat aaagttgcag
     3841 gaccacttct gcgctcggcc cttccggctg gctggtttat tgctgataaa tctggagccg
     3901 gtgagcgtgg gtctcgcggt atcattgcag cactggggcc agatggtaag ccctcccgta
     3961 tcgtagttat ctacacgacg gggagtcagg caactatgga tgaacgaaat agacagatcg
     4021 ctgagatagg tgcctcactg attaagcatt ggtaactgtc agaccaagtt tactcatata
     4081 tactttagat tgatttaaaa cttcattttt aatttaaaag gatctaggtg aagatccttt
     4141 ttgataatct catgaccaaa atcccttaac gtgagttttc gttccactga gcgtcagacc
     4201 ccgtagaaaa gatcaaagga tcttcttgag atcctttttt tctgcgcgta atctgctgct
     4261 tgcaaacaaa aaaaccaccg ctaccagcgg tggtttgttt gccggatcaa gagctaccaa
     4321 ctctttttcc gaaggtaact ggcttcagca gagcgcagat accaaatact gttcttctag
     4381 tgtagccgta gttaggccac cacttcaaga actctgtagc accgcctaca tacctcgctc
     4441 tgctaatcct gttaccagtg gctgctgcca gtggcgataa gtcgtgtctt accgggttgg
     4501 actcaagacg atagttaccg gataaggcgc agcggtcggg ctgaacgggg ggttcgtgca
     4561 cacagcccag cttggagcga acgacctaca ccgaactgag atacctacag cgtgagctat
     4621 gagaaagcgc cacgcttccc gaagggagaa aggcggacag gtatccggta agcggcaggg
     4681 tcggaacagg agagcgcacg agggagcttc cagggggaaa cgcctggtat ctttatagtc
     4741 ctgtcgggtt tcgccacctc tgacttgagc gtcgattttt gtgatgctcg tcaggggggc
     4801 ggagcctatg gaaaaacgcc agcaacgcgg cctttttacg gttcctggcc ttttgctggc
     4861 cttttgctca catgttcttt cctgcgttat cccctgattc tgtggataac cgtattaccg
     4921 cctttgagtg agctgatacc gctcgccgca gccgaacgac cgagcgcagc gagtcagtga
     4981 gcgaggaagc ggaagagcgc ccaatacgca aaccgcctct ccccgcgcgt tggccgattc
     5041 attaatgcag ctggcacgac aggtttcccg actggaaagc gggcagtgag cgcaacgcaa
     5101 ttaatgtgag ttagctcact cattaggcac cccaggcttt acactttatg cttccggctc
     5161 gtatgttgtg tggaattgtg agcggataac aatttcacac aggaaacagc tatgaccatg
     5221 attacgccaa gctctagcta gaggtcgacc aattctcatg tttgacagct tatcatcgca
     5281 gatccgggca acgttgttgc cattgctgca ggcgcagaac tggtaggtat ggaagatcta
     5341 tacattgaat caatattggc aattagccat attagtcatt ggttatatag cataaatcaa
     5401 tattggctat tggccattgc atacgttgta tctatatcat aatatgtaca tttatattgg
     5461 ctcatgtcca atatgaccgc catgttgaca ttgattattg actagttatt aatagtaatc
     5521 aattacgggg tcattagttc atagcccata tatggagttc cgcgttacat aacttacggt
     5581 aaatggcccg cctggctgac cgcccaacga cccccgccca ttgacgtcaa taatgacgta
     5641 tgttcccata gtaacgccaa tagggacttt ccattgacgt caatgggtgg agtatttacg
     5701 gtaaactgcc cacttggcag tacatcaagt gtatcatatg ccaagtccgc cccctattga
     5761 cgtcaatgac ggtaaatggc ccgcctggca ttatgcccag tacatgacct tacgggactt
     5821 tcctacttgg cagtacatct acgtattagt catcgctatt accatggtga tgcggttttg
     5881 gcagtacacc aatgggcgtg gatagcggtt tgactcacgg ggatttccaa gtctccaccc
     5941 cattgacgtc aatgggagtt tgttttggca ccaaaatcaa cgggactttc caaaatgtcg
     6001 taataacccc gccccgttga cgcaaatggg cggtaggcgt gtacggtggg aggtctatat
     6061 aagcagagct cgtttagtga accgtcagat cctcactctc ttccgcatcg ctgtctgcga
     6121 gggccagctg ttgggctcgc ggttgaggac aaactcttcg cggtctttcc agtactcttg
     6181 gatcggaaac ccgtcggcct ccgaacggta ctccgccacc gagggacctg agcgagtccg
     6241 catcgaccgg atcggaaaac ctctcgagaa aggcgtctaa ccagtcacag tcgcaaggta
     6301 ggctgagcac cgtggcgggc ggcagcgggt ggcggtcggg gttgtttctg gcggaggtgc
     6361 tgctgatgat gtaattaaag taggcggtct tgagacggcg gatggtcgag gtgaggtgtg
     6421 gcaggcttga gatccagctg ttggggtgag tactccctct caaaagcggg cattacttct
     6481 gcgctaagat tgtcagtttc caaaaacgag gaggatttga tattcacctg gcccgatctg
     6541 gccatacact tgagtgacaa tgacatccac tttgcctttc tctccacagg tgtccactcc
     6601 caggtccaag tttaaactgc ggccgccacc atggcccctg ccatggaaag ccccaccctg
     6661 ctgtgcgtgg ccctgctgtt cttcgcccct gatggcgtgc tggccgtgcc ccagaaaccc
     6721 aaggtgtccc tgaacccccc ctggaaccgg atcttcaagg gcgagaacgt gaccctgacc
     6781 tgtaacggca acaacttctt cgaggtgtcc agcaccaagt ggttccacaa cggcagcctg
     6841 agcgaggaaa ccaacagcag cctgaacatc gtgaacgcca agttcgagga cagcggcgag
     6901 tacaagtgcc agcaccagca agtcaacgag agcgagcccg tgtacctgga agtgttcagc
     6961 gactggctgc tgctgcaggc cagcgccgag gtggtcatgg aaggccagcc cctgttcctg
     7021 agatgccacg gctggcggaa ctgggacgtg tacaaagtga tctactacaa ggacggcgag
     7081 gccctgaagt attggtacga gaaccacaac atcagcatca ccaacgccac cgtggaggac
     7141 tccggcacct actactgcac cggcaaagtg tggcagctgg actacgagtc cgagcccctg
     7201 aacatcaccg tgatcaaggc ccccagagag aagggcgcgc c
//
