>Addgene plasmid #51878 | FCER1a-bio-His | addgene partial sequence | sequence record 93945 | pMT2-F 5'-TTGCCTTTCTCTCCACAGGT-3'
GCGGCCGCCACCATGGCCCCTGCCATGGAAAGCCCCACCCTGCTGTGCGTGGCCCTGCTGTTCTTCGCCC
CTGATGGCGTGCTGGCCGTGCCCCAGAAACCCAAGGTGTCCCTGAACCCCCCCTGGAACCGGATCTTCAA
GGGCGAGAACGTGACCCTGACCTGTAACGGCAACAACTTCTTCGAGGTGTCCAGCACCAAGTGGTTCCAC
AACGGCAGCCTGAGCGAGGAAACCAACAGCAGCCTGAACATCGTGAACGCCAAGTTCGAGGACAGCGGCG
AGTACAAGTGCCAGCACCAGCAAGTCAACGAGAGCGAGCCCGTGTACCTGGAAGTGTTCAGCGACTGGCT
GCTGCTGCAGGCCAGCGCCGAGGTGGTCATGGAAGGCCAGCCCCTGTTCCTGAGATGCCACGGCTGGCGG
AACTGGGACGTGTACAAAGTGATCTACTACAAGGACGGCGAGGCCCTGAAGTATTGGTACGAGAACCACA
ACATCAGCATCACCAACGCCACCGTGGAGGACTCCGGCACCTACTACTGCACCGGCAAAGTGTGGCAGCT
GGACTACGAGTCCGAGCCCCTGAACATCACCGTGATCAAGGCCCCCAGAGAGAAGGGCGCGCCGTCGACC
TCCATCACGGCCTATAAGAGTGAGGGGGAGTCAGCGGAGTTCTCCTTCCCACTCAACCTTGGAGAGGAAA
GCCTGCAGGGAGAGTTGAGATGGAAGGCAGAGAAGGCTCCTTCTTCCCAGTCCTGGATCACCTTCTCCCT
AAAGAACCAAAAGGTGTCTGTGCAGAAGTCTACTAGCAACCCCAAGTTCCAGCTGTCCGAAACGCTCCCA
CTCACCCTTCAGATACCCCAGGTCTCCCTTCAGTTTGCTGGTTCTGGCAACCTGACCCTGACTCTGGACA
G
