>Addgene plasmid #51878 | FCER1a-bio-His | addgene partial sequence | sequence record 94088 | rb_glob_PA_term-R 5'-CCCATATGTCCTTCCGAGTG-3'
AATAAATTTCCTTTATTAGCCAGAGGTCGAGGTCGGGGGATCCTTAATTAATCACGTGTCTAGACTCAAT
GGTGGTGATGGTGGTGGGGGCCCAGAGGGGCCAGAGGAGGCAGGTTCCTGTCCCTGTGGTTCCACAGCAT
CTTCTGGGCGTCCAGGATGTGGTGCAGGCTGCCGGAATTCAACCCTTTGGATAAAACCTGGATCTTGGAG
TCCATCTTGACCTCTTCACCTTCACTCAGTAGACATTGCCACACCCCTGCTTCAGGGGCCTGCACTTGAA
TCACTTTCTCCTGCCTGGAGACCCTGGCCTCCTGATTCTCCTGCTTCAAGATCAGTCTCATCTTGGGTGA
GGTGGGTCCCATCACCTCACAGGTCAAAGTGTTGCTGTCGGGCTGAGTCACTTTCATCACCACCAGGTTC
ACTTCCTGATACAGTATCCCTCTGTCCAGAGTCAGGGTCAGGTTGCCAGAACCAGCAAACTGAAGGGAGA
CCTGGGGTATCTGAAGGGTGAGTGGGAGCGTTTCGGACAGCTGGAACTTGGGGTTGCTAGTAGACTTCTG
CACAGACACCTTTTGGTTCTTTAGGGAGAAGGTGATCCAGGACTGGGAAGAAGGAGCCTTCTCTGCCTTC
CATCTCAACTCTCCCTGCAGGCTTTCCTCTCCAAGGTTGAGTGGGAAGGAGAACTCCGCTGACTCCCCCT
CACTCTTATAGGCCGTGATGGAGGTCGACGGCGCGCCCTTCTCTCTGGGGGCCTTGATCACGGTGATGTT
CAGGGGCTCGGACTCGTAGTCCAGCTGCCACACTTTGCCGGTGCAGTAGTAGGTGCCGGAGTCCTCCACG
GTGGCGTTGGTGATGCTGATGTTGTGGTTCTCGTACCAATACTTCA
